Addgene plasmid #12413: pcDNA3 mTSP3 PBD-N
Depositing lab: Paul Bornstein.
Backbone
  Vector backbone: pcDNA3
  Backbone manufacturer: Invitrogen
  Backbone size w/o insert (bp): 5400
  Vector type: Mammalian Expression
  Selectable markers: Neomycin (select with G418)
Growth in bacteria
  Bacterial resistance: Ampicillin, 100 μg/mL
  Growth temperature: 37°C
  Growth strain: DH5alpha
  Copy number: High Copy
Gene/Insert
  Gene/Insert name: TSP3 PBD-N (alt name: TSP3)
  Species: M. musculus (mouse)
  Insert size (bp): 3000
  Mutation: D873N
  Entrez Gene: Thbs3 (a.k.a. TSP3, Thbs-3)
  Cloning method: Restriction Enzyme; 5′ cloning site XhoI (not destroyed); 3′ cloning site XhoI (not destroyed)
  Sequencing primers: 5′ T7; 3′ SP6
Terms and licenses: Academic/Nonprofit Terms; Industry Terms: Not Available to Industry
Depositor comments: Please note that Addgene's sequencing results identified a D873N mutation in TSP3, when compared to GenBank reference sequence NP_038719.2
How to cite: pcDNA3 mTSP3 PBD-N was a gift from Paul Bornstein (Addgene plasmid # 12413 ; http://n2t.net/addgene:12413 ; RRID:Addgene_12413)
