[The description below was written by a language model from this plasmid's Addgene catalogue record.]
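Description:
pcDNA3 mTSP3 PBD-N is a mammalian expression plasmid built on the commercial pcDNA3 backbone (about 5.4 kb without insert) and carrying a roughly 3 kb insert of mouse thrombospondin 3 (Thbs3, also called TSP3). The insert was placed by restriction cloning into a single XhoI site, which is retained at both ends, so the fragment could in principle have gone in either way round; the record does not explicitly confirm its orientation. The T7 and SP6 primer sites that flank the pcDNA3 polylinker are listed for sequencing across the junctions. The plasmid is maintained in E. coli at high copy number under ampicillin selection, and the neomycin resistance marker allows G418 selection of stably transfected mammalian cells.

No feature table accompanies this entry and the promoter is not stated. pcDNA3 as a standard vector drives inserts from the CMV immediate-early promoter with a downstream polyadenylation signal, which would be the expected arrangement here. The defining feature of the insert is a D873N substitution, recorded as the mutation and also flagged in the depositor comments as a difference from the mouse reference protein sequence found by repository sequencing. The "PBD-N" suffix in the name is not defined in the record, although the "N" fits an aspartate-to-asparagine change, which suggests a deliberate point mutant rather than an incidental variant. No tags or reporters are listed. The construct is suited to transient or stable expression of this TSP3 variant in mammalian cells, for example for comparison with wild-type protein, though the record does not state a specific experimental purpose.
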