>Addgene plasmid #12413 | pcDNA3 mTSP3 PBD-N | addgene partial sequence | sequence record 99350 | CMV-F 5'-CGCAAATGGGCGGTAGGCGTG-3'
ACTAGAGAACCCACTGCTTACTGGCTTATCGAAATTAATACGACTCACTATAGGGAGACCCAAGCTTGGT
ACCGAGCTCGGATCCACTAGTAACGGCCGCCAGTGTGCTGGAATTCTGCAGATATCCATCACACTGGCGG
CCGCTCGAGGCTAAGCGGCATGGAGAAGCCGGAACTTTGGGGTGTCCTGGCTCTCCTCCTCCTCTGCTCT
TACACGTGTGGCAGTCAGGACCTTCAGGTAATTGACCTGCTGACAGTGGGCGAATCCAGGCAGATGGTAG
CTGTGGCAGAGAAGATTCGGACAGCTTTACTCACTGCTGGGGATATCTACCTCTTGTCCACTTTCCGCCT
CCCTCCAAAGCAAGGTGGTGTCCTCTTTGGCCTCTACTCTCGCCAAGACAACACACGATGGCTGGAGGCC
TCTGTTGTGGGCAAGATCAACAAAGTGCTGGTGCGGTACCAGCGGGAAGATGGCAAAGTCCATGCAGTGA
ACCTACAGCAAGCAGGCCTGGCTGATGGGCGCACACACACGGCTCTCCTGCGACTCCGAGGACCTTCTCG
ACCCAGCCCTGGCCTGCAGCTGTATGTGGACTGTAAACTGGGTGACCAACATGCTGGCCTTCCAGCACTG
GCCCCGATCCCTCCAGCAGAGGTCAGTGGACTGGAGATTA
