>Addgene plasmid #12413 | pcDNA3 mTSP3 PBD-N | addgene partial sequence | sequence record 99352 | BGH-rev 5'-TAGAAGGCACAGTCGAGG-3'
CTATAGAATAGGGCCCTCTAGATGCATGCTCGACCCTGGTGGGTGCCAGAGAGCCATCCGTTAGGCTGAG
GGGCTGTAGGTTAGACCCCAGGGTCTCCAGAACAGAGTTCAATGGCCAAAGGTCTCCGATCAGGATCTGG
GTCCCGTGGCCACCTCCTCACACTCTTCCCTGGAGCAGCTGCCTCCGGAATGGCTCAAAGTCCTCAGGCA
CTGTGTCATTGCATCGGTACTGGAGATTGGACCAAATGATGTTTTCTTGGGAGAAGCAGAATACGCCGAG
ACGCCCCCCTCGCATGGACGTGTCAATAATCACCCCAGAATCCGCCACTAGCTGGGGACCCTCATAGAGC
TTCACCCGAATGTAGCCAACTTGGGGGCGGTGGAGCAGCCGCCATCTATAGGATGTCTTGTTTCGCCAAC
CCACATTCCGTGGGTCAGTCCACAGCAGTCGTACCTGATCAGGGGTGTGGCCAGTATGCCACAGAGCATT
CCGGAGGTGCTCACCTGGGCCAGATATGGATGTCACTGCCTTGAGCTGAAGCCCTGGTTGGGCCACTGCT
CGGAAAGGCGTGGCCTGCCAGTAGGTCTGCTCCGTCTGTTTCCACATGACCACATAGAAGCGGCCACTGT
CCTGGTAACTGAAGAGGAAGCCCGCATAGTCATCATCAGTGACTGTGTTCACGTGGAAGGTGCCTTCAAA
GTCCACGCCATTAAAGGCCGTGTACCCAACTGCAAGACCCGGGTCACTGTTCATAGTCTGAACAATTTCC
ATGCCCTGGTTGAGCACTACCCAGTTTGGATCGATCTGGGCGTCACCCTCGGGATCCAGGATCACAGTCT
GATAGGCCCGGAAGTCTGTGAGGGTAACTTCTGCACTCTCCGGGCACACATCCAGAGGGTCAACCACTGC
GTCATTGTCAAA
